Addgene plasmid #69884: Hy_pMT Laccase2 MCS Exon Vector
Purpose: Expression plasmid for expressing circular RNAs of a desired sequence in Drosophila
Depositing lab: Jeremy Wilusz. Depositing organization: University of Pennsylvania. Publication: Combinatorial control of Drosophila circular RNA expression by intronic repeats, hnRNPs, and SR proteins. Kramer MC, Liang D, Tatomer DC, Gold B, March ZM, Cherry S, Wilusz JE. Genes Dev. 2015 Oct 8. 10.1101/gad.270421.115 PubMed 26450910.
Backbone
  Vector backbone: Hy_pMT
  Backbone size w/o insert (bp): 7143
  Total vector size (bp): 8655
  Vector type: Insect Expression
  Selectable markers: Hygromycin
Growth in bacteria
  Bacterial resistance: Ampicillin, 100 μg/mL
  Growth temperature: 37°C
  Growth strain: Top10
  Copy number: Unknown
Gene/Insert
  Gene/Insert name: Laccase2
  Species: D. melanogaster (fly)
  Insert size (bp): 1512
  Entrez Gene: stw (a.k.a. Dmel_CG42345, CG10398, CG10408, CG30437, CG32838, CG42345, Dmel\CG42345, Dmel_CG30437, Dmel_CG32838, Laccase2, MCO2, laccase2, str)
  Promoter: Metallothionein Promoter (pMT)
  Cloning method: Restriction Enzyme; 5′ cloning site XhoI (not destroyed); 3′ cloning site NotI (not destroyed)
  Sequencing primers: 5′ CACTCGAATTTGGAGCCGGC
Terms and licenses: Academic/Nonprofit Terms; Industry Terms: Not Available to Industry
How to cite: Hy_pMT Laccase2 MCS Exon Vector was a gift from Jeremy Wilusz (Addgene plasmid # 69884 ; http://n2t.net/addgene:69884 ; RRID:Addgene_69884)
