[The description below was written by a language model from this plasmid's Addgene catalogue record and pLannotate feature annotations shown in this document.]
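Description:
Hy_pMT Laccase2 MCS Exon Vector is an 8,655 bp insect expression plasmid built on the Hy_pMT backbone and designed for producing circular RNAs of a user-chosen sequence in Drosophila cells. It is propagated in E. coli through a high-copy ColE1/pUC-type origin with ampicillin selection from the β-lactamase gene and its native promoter. For selection in fly cells it carries a separate cassette in which the copia transposon promoter drives a hygromycin phosphotransferase gene. This is followed by SV40 small t intron and large T antigen fragments and an SV40 polyadenylation signal, which serve as 3′ processing sequences rather than expressed proteins. Short annotated fragments of a tetracycline resistance gene, an RSF origin and other bacterial open reading frames appear to be backbone remnants, not functional units.

The payload is a roughly 1.5 kb segment from the Drosophila melanogaster Laccase2 (straw) gene, cloned between retained XhoI and NotI sites downstream of the Drosophila metallothionein promoter and upstream of a second SV40 poly(A) signal. The metallothionein promoter is metal-inducible, so transcription can be switched on with copper. The feature table does not annotate the insert region itself. Judging from the plasmid name, stated purpose and associated publication, the insert supplies Laccase2 flanking intronic sequences, with a multiple cloning site in the exon position. A sequence placed there would be expected to be backspliced into a circle, with the intronic repeats promoting this. The construct is thus a general tool for inducible circular RNA expression in fly cells and for studying how circular RNA biogenesis is regulated.
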