Features (pLannotate 1.2.2; 16 found; start..end, strand, type, name):
     23..611     -  rep_origin     ori: high-copy-number ColE1/pMB1/pBR322/pUC origin of replication
    782..1642    -  CDS            AmpR: β-lactamase; bla; confers resistance to ampicillin, carbenicillin, and related antibiotics
   1643..1747    -  promoter       AmpR promoter: bla
   3229..3508    +  promoter       copia promoter: strong promoter from the Drosophila transposable element copia (Sinclair et al., 1986)
   3554..4579    +  CDS            HygR: aminoglycoside phosphotransferase from E. coli; aph(4)-Ia; confers resistance to hygromycin
   4597..4869    +  CDS            yokD (fragment): YOKD_BACSU - Experimental evidence at protein level: Swiss-Prot protein existence level 1. May contribute to antibiotic resistance. From Bacillus subtilis (strain 168).
   4866..4940    +  CDS            small t antigen (fragment): SV40 (simian virus 40) small t antigen
   4942..5007    +  intron         small t intron: SV40 (simian virus 40) small t antigen intron
   5137..5157    +  CDS            SV40 NLS: nuclear localization signal of SV40 (simian virus 40) large T antigen
   5476..5559    +  CDS            large T antigen (fragment): large T antigen from SV40 (simian virus 40)
   5582..5716    +  polyA_signal   SV40 poly(A) signal: SV40 polyadenylation signal
   5717..6143    +  promoter       MT promoter: Drosophila metallothionein promoter
   7676..7797    +  polyA_signal   SV40 poly(A) signal: SV40 polyadenylation signal
   7822..8123    +  CDS            TcR (fragment): tetracycline efflux protein; tet; confers resistance to tetracycline
   8365..8493    -  CDS            YPB1_ECOLX (fragment): Protein predicted: Swiss-Prot protein existence level 4. From Escherichia coli.
   8497..8630    -  rep_origin     RSF ori (fragment): Plasmids containing the RSF 1030 origin of replication can be propagated in E. coli cells that contain additional plasmids with compatible origins.
>Addgene plasmid #69884 | Hy_pMT Laccase2 MCS Exon Vector | depositor full sequence | sequence record 127037 | Hy_pMT Laccase2 MCS Exon Vector sequence 8655 bps
AAAAGGCCGCGTTGCTGGCGTTTTTCCATAGGCTCCGCCCCCCTGACGAGCATCACAAAAATCGACGCTC
AAGTCAGAGGTGGCGAAACCCGACAGGACTATAAAGATACCAGGCGTTTCCCCCTGGAAGCTCCCTCGTG
CGCTCTCCTGTTCCGACCCTGCCGCTTACCGGATACCTGTCCGCCTTTCTCCCTTCGGGAAGCGTGGCGC
TTTCTCATAGCTCACGCTGTAGGTATCTCAGTTCGGTGTAGGTCGTTCGCTCCAAGCTGGGCTGTGTGCA
CGAACCCCCCGTTCAGCCCGACCGCTGCGCCTTATCCGGTAACTATCGTCTTGAGTCCAACCCGGTAAGA
CACGACTTATCGCCACTGGCAGCAGCCACTGGTAACAGGATTAGCAGAGCGAGGTATGTAGGCGGTGCTA
CAGAGTTCTTGAAGTGGTGGCCTAACTACGGCTACACTAGAAGGACAGTATTTGGTATCTGCGCTCTGCT
GAAGCCAGTTACCTTCGGAAAAAGAGTTGGTAGCTCTTGATCCGGCAAACAAACCACCGCTGGTAGCGGT
GGTTTTTTTGTTTGCAAGCAGCAGATTACGCGCAGAAAAAAAGGATCTCAAGAAGATCCTTTGATCTTTT
CTACGGGGTCTGACGCTCAGTGGAACGAAAACTCACGTTAAGGGATTTTGGTCATGAGATTATCAAAAAG
GATCTTCACCTAGATCCTTTTAAATTAAAAATGAAGTTTTAAATCAATCTAAAGTATATATGAGTAAACT
TGGTCTGACAGTTACCAATGCTTAATCAGTGAGGCACCTATCTCAGCGATCTGTCTATTTCGTTCATCCA
TAGTTGCCTGACTCCCCGTCGTGTAGATAACTACGATACGGGAGGGCTTACCATCTGGCCCCAGTGCTGC
AATGATACCGCGAGACCCACGCTCACCGGCTCCAGATTTATCAGCAATAAACCAGCCAGCCGGAAGGGCC
GAGCGCAGAAGTGGTCCTGCAACTTTATCCGCCTCCATCCAGTCTATTAATTGTTGCCGGGAAGCTAGAG
TAAGTAGTTCGCCAGTTAATAGTTTGCGCAACGTTGTTGCCATTGCTGCAGGCATCGTGGTGTCACGCTC
GTCGTTTGGTATGGCTTCATTCAGCTCCGGTTCCCAACGATCAAGGCGAGTTACATGATCCCCCATGTTG
TGCAAAAAAGCGGTTAGCTCCTTCGGTCCTCCGATCGTTGTCAGAAGTAAGTTGGCCGCAGTGTTATCAC
TCATGGTTATGGCAGCACTGCATAATTCTCTTACTGTCATGCCATCCGTAAGATGCTTTTCTGTGACTGG
TGAGTACTCAACCAAGTCATTCTGAGAATAGTGTATGCGGCGACCGAGTTGCTCTTGCCCGGCGTCAACA
CGGGATAATACCGCGCCACATAGCAGAACTTTAAAAGTGCTCATCATTGGAAAACGTTCTTCGGGGCGAA
AACTCTCAAGGATCTTACCGCTGTTGAGATCCAGTTCGATGTAACCCACTCGTGCACCCAACTGATCTTC
AGCATCTTTTACTTTCACCAGCGTTTCTGGGTGAGCAAAAACAGGAAGGCAAAATGCCGCAAAAAAGGGA
ATAAGGGCGACACGGAAATGTTGAATACTCATACTCTTCCTTTTTCAATATTATTGAAGCATTTATCAGG
GTTATTGTCTCATGAGCGGATACATATTTGAATGTATTTAGAAAAATAAACAAATAGGGGTTCCGCGCAC
ATTTCCCCGAAAAGTGCCACCTGACGTCTAAGAAACCATTATTATCATGACATTAACCTATAAAAATAGG
CGTATCACGAGGCCCTTTCGTCTTCAAGAATTCACATTTGTACGAATTTTTTTTTTATCAAAAGTTCGAG
TTTTTCACCAATTTCCTCATCAACCGAGCAAGGCAAACGGCTTTGAATAATATGGTGTTATATATACATA
TATCAAATCGCTGCTGACTGCGTGATTGATGGCCCCAAGATTACATATTATCGAATCAGGATTCAGAAGG
AGATCAATGTCAAATGCGGACAGGAACATGAAAGACGCCTGTTATGCGCAATTAAAAATTTGGGTTTAAT
TGCTGTGGAAACTGTTGTTGGCGGCATCTTAAGTTCCTGTTTAACAACATCAACTACTTATGTACGTAGA
AGCGTTTAAGCCATTTGCATACAGATGAGAACTGGCTTTTGTGCTAATCAGTCAAGATGACTCCGATGAT
GATGACTCATTACCTGACCAGTTTTCGCTGCTTTCTTTTCAACAACTACTTGTATATGTATTGTATCCAA
TAGCAATACATTGAATTTCCATGGTCTAGTCACGTATTATCATTTAATTGACACCAAGTCGTGTTATTGT
TGAGCTATCGAGTTCAGCTCAAACATTTCTTATTCCCATGAATAAGCCGGCAAAAATATGCAATCTATGA
AAGTTAATATAAGCAAACCTTACTTTGACTCAATACCAATGCACTTTGTGTCGATAGGTTCACGCAATTG
AGGCGATTATTCCGATAACCCAAGCGATTGACTGTTCCCGTTTCGATTCCAATTGAAATTTGGAAATGTA
CAATAGTTTTGCTATATGCTGTCAAGTACGCTCTTATCTTCTCTGGGTTTTCTTCAGAGTTTCGAAACGC
TTCTTCTTTTTTTTGTTTTTTTTTTTTTGGAATCTCGTATTTTGGAAGGGGCTCCCCTCTGGAATTTGTT
ACACTGTCGTTATCATTGCGAACAAGCGGCCCGAAGCTATCAGCGACTTTAACATTTACAATGCACTTTT
TTACGACCAATTAAATGTACATTTTCCTTTCTTCGCCCGTTGATAAGCGAACGCGATGTGGCGCAGGCAA
TGTGTTGCTCTTGCGACACAAACGCAATCAAAATGGATTCAATTTCGCTTTTTCCCAGTGAAACGAAGAA
CGAACCGACCATCATGATATGCTCCTCTGCATGTTGCGTATTGAATCAATGACAATTTCAATTAAGCCGC
CCGTTCGTCATGCGTTTTCGTGCGCTTCGAAATGCTGATAACGCTGCTGTCCTCCAACTGCTTTGCATGT
GGACACAATTCCATTTATTTAATTCTTTTATTTGGATCGGTTAAATTAAAAAGCGCCTTGTTACGCATTT
AACGTTGTTTCCGGTGCGTGGTGGTTTCATGCTTCTGGGAACGGCAAATGGGTTTAGGATTGGGAACCCC
TCATCATCTGTTGGAATATACTATTCAACCTACAAAAGTAACGTTAAACAACACTACTTTATATTTGATA
TGAATGGCCACACCTTTTATGCCATAAAACATATTGTAAGAGAATACCACTCTTTTTATTCCTTCTTTCC
TTCTTGTACGTTTTTTGCTGTAAGTAGGTCGTGGTGCTGGTGTTGCAGTTGAAATAACTTAAAATATAAA
TCATAAAACTCAAACATAAACTTGACTATTTATTTATTTATTAAGAAAGGAAATATAAATTATAAATTAC
AACAGGTTATGGACCTGCAGCCAAGCTTGGCGCTCGTCCGGGGGCAATGAGATATGAAAAAGCCTGAACT
CACCGCGACGTCTGTCGAGAAGTTTCTGATCGAAAAGTTCGACAGCGTCTCCGACCTGATGCAGCTCTCG
GAGGGCGAAGAATCTCGTGCTTTCAGCTTCGATGTAGGAGGGCGTGGATATGTCCTGCGGGTAAATAGCT
GCGCCGATGGTTTCTACAAAGATCGTTATGTTTATCGGCACTTTGCATCGGCCGCGCTCCCGATTCCGGA
AGTGCTTGACATTGGGGAATTCAGCGAGAGCCTGACCTATTGCATCTCCCGCCGTGCACAGGGTGTCACG
TTGCAAGACCTGCCTGAAACCGAACTGCCCGCTGTTCTGCAGCCGGTCGCGGAGGCCATGGATGCGATCG
CTGCGGCCGATCTTAGCCAGACGAGCGGGTTCGGCCCATTCGGACCGCAAGGAATCGGTCAATACACTAC
ATGGCGTGATTTCATATGCGCGATTGCTGATCCCCATGTGTATCACTGGCAAACTGTGATGGACGACACC
GTCAGTGCGTCCGTCGCGCAGGCTCTCGATGAGCTGATGCTTTGGGCCGAGGACTGCCCCGAAGTCCGGC
ACCTCGTGCACGCGGATTTCGGCTCCAACAATGTCCTGACGGACAATGGCCGCATAACAGCGGTCATTGA
CTGGAGCGAGGCGATGTTCGGGGATTCCCAATACGAGGTCGCCAACATCTTCTTCTGGAGGCCGTGGTTG
GCTTGTATGGAGCAGCAGACGCGCTACTTCGAGCGGAGGCATCCGGAGCTTGCAGGATCGCCGCGGCTCC
GGGCGTATATGCTCCGCATTGGTCTTGACCAACTCTATCAGAGCTTGGTTGACGGCAATTTCGATGATGC
AGCTTGGGCGCAGGGTCGATGCGACGCAATCGTCCGATCCGGAGCCGGGACTGTCGGGCGTACACAAATC
GCCCGCAGAAGCGCGGCCGTCTGGACCGATGGCTGTGTAGAAGTACTCGCCGATAGTGGAAACCGACGCC
CCAGCACTCGTCCGAGGGCAAAGGAATAGAGTAGATGCCGACCGAACAAGAGCTGATTTCGAGAACGCCT
CAGCCAGCAACTCGCGCGAGCCTAGCAAGGCAAATGCGAGAGAACGGCCTTACGCTTGGTGGCACAGTTC
TCGTCCACAGTTCGCTAAGCTCGCTCGGCTGGGTCGCGGGAGGGCCGGTCGCAGTGATTCAGGCCCTTCT
GGATTGTGTTGGTCCCCAGGGCACGATTGTCATGCCCACGCACTCGGGTGATCTGACTGATCCCGCAGAT
TGGAGATCGCCGCCCGTGCCTGCCGATTGGGTGCAGATCTTTGTGAAGGAACCTTACTTCTGTGGTGTGA
CATAATTGGACAAACTACCTACAGAGATTTAAAGCTCTAAGGTAAATATAAAATTTTTAAGTGTATAATG
TGTTAAACTACTGATTCTAATTGTTTGTGTATTTTAGATTCCAACCTATGGAACTGATGAATGGGAGCAG
TGGTGGAATGCCTTTAATGAGGAAAACCTGTTTTGCTCAGAAGAAATGCCATCTAGTGATGATGAGGCTA
CTGCTGACTCTCAACATTCTACTCCTCCAAAAAAGAAGAGAAAGGTAGAAGACCCCAAGGACTTTCCTTC
AGAATTGCTAAGTTTTTTGAGTCATGCTGTGTTTAGTAATAGAACTCTTGCTTGCTTTGCTATTTACACC
ACAAAGGAAAAAGCTGCACTGCTATACAAGAAAATTATGGAAAAATATTCTGTAACCTTTATAAGTAGGC
ATAACAGTTATAATCATAACATACTGTTTTTTCTTACTCCACACAGGCATAGAGTGTCTGCTATTAATAA
CTATGCTCAAAAATTGTGTACCTTTAGCTTTTTAATTTGTAAAGGGGTTAATAAGGAATATTTGATGTAT
AGTGCCTTGACTAGAGATCATAATCAGCCATACCACATTTGTAGAGGTTTTACTTGCTTTAAAAAACCTC
CCACACCTCCCCCTGAACCTGAAACATAAAATGAATGCAATTGTTGTTGTTAACTTGTTTATTGCAGCTT
ATAATGGTTACAAATAAAGCAATAGCATCACAAATTTCACAAATAAAGCATTTTTTTCACTGCATTCTAG
TTGTGGTTTGTCCAAACTCATCAATGTATCTTATCATGTCTGGATCAATTCGTTGCAGGACAGGATGTGG
TGCCCGATGTGACTAGCTCTTTGCTGCAGGCCGTCCTATCCTCTGGTTCCGATAAGAGACCCAGAACTCC
GGCCCCCCACCGCCCACCGCCACCCCCATACATATGTGGTACGCAAGTAAGAGTGCCTGCGCATGCCCCA
TGTGCCCCACCAAGAGCTTTGCATCCCATACAAGTCCCCAAAGTGGAGAACCGAACCAATTCTTCGCGGG
CAGAACAAAAGCTTCTGCACACGTCTCCACTCGAATTTGGAGCCGGCCGGCGTGTGCAAAAGAGGTGAAT
CGAACGAAAGACCCGTGTGTAAAGCCGCGTTTCCAAAATGTATAAAACCGAGAGCATCTGGCCAATGTGC
ATCAGTTGTGGTCAGCAGCAAAATCAAGTGAATCATCTCAGTGCAACTAAAGGGGGGATCTCGAGCATTG
AGAAATGACTGAGTTCCGGTGCTCTCAAGTCATTGATCTTTGTCGACTTTTATTTGGTCTCTGTAATAAC
GACTTCAAAAACATTAAATTCTGTTGCGAAGCCAGTAAGCTACAAAAAGAAAAAACAAGAGAGAGTGCTA
TAGTCGTATAGTATAGTTTCCCGACTATCTGATACCCATTACTTATCTAGGGGGAATGCGAACCCAAAAT
TTTATCAGTTTTCTCGGATATCGATAGATATTGGGGAATAAATTTAAATAAATAAATTTTGGGCGGGTTT
AGGGCGTGGCAAAAAGTTTTTTGGCAAATCGCTAGAAATTTACAAGACTTATAAAATTATGAAAAAATAC
AACAAAATTTTAAACACGTGGGCGTGACAGTTTTGGGCGGTTTTAGGGCGTTAGAGTAGGCGAGGACAGG
GTTACATCGACTAGGCTTTGATCCTGATCAAGAATATATATACTTTATACCGCTTCCTTCTACATGTTAC
CTATTTTTCAACGAATCTAGTATACCTTTTTACTGTACGATTTATGGGTATAATAATAAGCTAAATCGAG
ACTAAGTTTTATTGTTATATATATTTTTTTTATTTTATGCAGAAAGGTACCACCGGTTTAATTAAGGTAA
CCATGCATGCTAGCCCCGGGGAGCTCAGCGTAAGTATTCAAAATTCCAAAATTTTTTACTAGAAATATTC
GATTTTTTAATAGGCAGTTTCTATACTATTGTATACTATTGTAGATTCGTTGAAAAGTATGTAACAGGAA
GAATAAAGCATTTCCGACCATGTAAAGTATATATATTCTTAATAAGGATCAATAGCCGAGTCGATCTCGC
CATGTCCGTCTGTCTTATTATTTTATTACCGCCGAGACATCAGGAACTATAAAAGCTAGAAGGATGAGTT
TTAGCATACAGATTCTAGAGACAAGGACGCAGAGCAAGTTTGTTGATCCATGCTGCCACGCTTTAACTTT
CTCAAATTGCCCAAAACTGCCATGCCCACATTTTTGAACTATTTTCGAAATTTTTTCATAATTGTATTAC
TCGTGTAAATTTCCATCAATTTGCCAAAAAACTTTTTGTCACGCGTTAACGCCCTAAAGCCGCCAATTTG
GTCACGCCCACACTATTGAGCAATTATCAAATTTTTTCTCATTTTATTCCCCAATATCTATCGATATCCC
CGATTATGAAATTATTAAATTTCGCGTTCGCATTCACACTAGCTGAGTAACGAGTATCTGATAGTTGGGG
AAATCGACTTATTTTTTATATACAATGAAAATGAATTTAATCATATGAATATCGATTATAGCTTTTTATT
TAATATGAATATTTATTTGGGCTTAAGGTGTAACCTCCTCGACATAAGACTCACATGGCGCAGGCACATT
GAAGACAAAAATACTCATTGTCGGGTCTCGCACCCTCCAGCAGCACCTAAAATTATGTCTTCAATTATTG
CCAACATTGGAGACACAATTAGTCTGTGGCACCTCAGGCGGCCGCAACTTGTTTATTGCAGCTTATAATG
GTTACAAATAAAGCAATAGCATCACAAATTTCACAAATAAAGCATTTTTTTCACTGCATTCTAGTTGTGG
TTTGTCCAAACTCATCAATGTATCTTAACTAGTGGATCCACTAGGGGCCGCCGACGCGAGGCTGGATGGC
CTTCCCCATTATGATTCTTCTCGCTTCCGGCGGCATCGGGATGCCCGCGTTGCAGGCCATGCTGTCCAGG
CAGGTAGATGACGACCATCAGGGACAGCTTCAAGGATCGCTCGCGGCTCTTACCAGCCTAACTTCGATCA
TTGGACCGCTGATCGTCACGGCGATTTATGCCGCCTCGGCGAGCACATGGAACGGGTTGGCATGGATTGT
AGGCGCCGCCCTATACCTTGTCTGCCTCCCCGCGTTGCGTCGCGGTGCATGGAGCCGGGCCACCTCGACC
TGAATGGAAGCCGGCGGCACCTCGCTAACGGATTCACCACTCCAAGAATTGGAGCCAATCAATTCTTGCG
GAGAACTGTGAATGCGCAAACCAACCCTTGGCAGAACATATCCATCGCGTCCGCCATCTCCAGCAGCCGC
ACGCGGCGCATCTCGGGCAGCGTTGGGTCCTGGCCACGGGTGCGCATGATCGTGCTCCTGTCGTTGAGGA
CCCGGCTAGGCTGGCGGGGTTGCCTTACTGGTTAGCAGAATGAATCACCGATACGCGAGCGAACGTGAAG
CGACTGCTGCTGCAAAACGTCTGCGACCTGAGCAACAACATGAATGGTCTTCGGTTTCCGTGTTTCGTAA
AGTCTGGAAACGCGGAAGTCAGCGCTCTTCCGCTTCCTCGCTCACTGACTCGCTGCGCTCGGTCGTTCGG
CTGCGGCGAGCGGTATCAGCTCACTCAAAGGCGGTAATACGGTTATCCACAGAATCAGGGGATAACGCAG
GAAAGAACATGTGAGCAAAAGGCCAGCAAAAGGCCAGGAACCGTA
