>Addgene plasmid #69884 | Hy_pMT Laccase2 MCS Exon Vector | addgene partial sequence | sequence record 127036 | MT-Forward 5'-CATCTCAGTGCAACTAAA-3'
AGTCATTGATCTTTGTCGACTTTTATTTGGTCTCTGTAATAACGACTTCAAAAACATTAAATTCTGTTGC
GAAGCCAGTAAGCTACAAAAAGAAAAAACAAGAGAGAGTGCTATAGTCGTATAGTATAGTTTCCCGACTA
TCTGATACCCATTACTTATCTAGGGGGAATGCGAACCCAAAATTTTATCAGTTTTCTCGGATATCGATAG
ATATTGGGGAATAAATTTAAATAAATAAATTTTGGGCGGGTTTAGGGCGTGGCAAAAAGTTTTTTGGCAA
ATCGCTAGAAATTTACAAGACTTATAAAATTATGAAAAAATACAACAAAATTTTAAACACGTGGGCGTGA
CAGTTTTGGGCGGTTTTAGGGCGTTAGAGTAGGCGAGGACAGGGTTACATCGACTAGGCTTTGATCCTGA
TCAAGAATATATATACTTTATACCGCTTCCTTCTACATGTTACCTATTTTTCAACGAATCTAGTATACCT
TTTTACTGTACGATTTATGGGTATAATAATAAGCTAAATCGAGACTAAGTTTTATTGTTATATATATTTT
TTTTATTTTATGCAGAAAGGTACCACCGGTTTAATTAAGGTAACCATGCATGCTAGCCCCGGGGAGCTCA
GCGTAAGTATTCAAAATTCCAAAATTTTTTACTAGAAATATTCGATTT
