>Addgene plasmid #69884 | Hy_pMT Laccase2 MCS Exon Vector | addgene partial sequence | sequence record 127303 | Tet-R3 5'-CGGAAGCGAGAAGAATCATAA-3'
CCCTAGTTAAGATACATTGATGAGTTTGGACAAACCACAACTAGAATGCAGTGAAAAAAATGCTTTATTT
GTGAAATTTGTGATGCTATTGCTTTATTTGTAACCATTATAAGCTGCAATAAACAAGTTGCGGCCGCCTG
AGGTGCCACAGACTAATTGTGTCTCCAATGTTGGCAATAATTGAAGACATAATTTTAGGTGCTGCTGGAG
GGTGCGAGACCCGACAATGAGTATTTTTGTCTTCAATGTGCCTGCGCCATGTGAGTCTTATGTCGAGGAG
GTTACACCTTAAGCCCAAATAAATATTCATATTAAATAAAAAGCTATAATCGATATTCATATGATTAAAT
TCATTTTCATTGTATATAAAAAATAAGTCGATTTCCCCAACTATCAGATACTCGTTACTCAGCTAGTGTG
AATGCGAACGCGAAATTTAATAATTTCATAATCGGGGATATCGATAGATATTGGGGAATAAAATGAGAAA
AAATTTGATAATTGCTCAATAGTGTGGGCGTGACCAAATTGGCGGCTTTAGGGCGTTAACGCGTGACAAA
AAGTTTTTTGGCAAATTGATGGAAATTTACACGAGTAATACAATTATGAAAAAATTTCGAAAATAGTTCA
AAAATGTGGGCATGGCAGTTTTGGGCAATTTGAGAAAGTTAAAGCGTGGCAGCATGGATCAACAAACTTG
CTCTGCGTCCTTGTCTCTAGAATCTGTATGCTAAA
